Addgene plasmid #33025: pEGFP-hG9a
Depositing lab: Martin Walsh. Publication: CCAAT displacement protein/cut homolog recruits G9a histone lysine methyltransferase to repress transcription. Nishio H, Walsh MJ. Proc Natl Acad Sci U S A. 2004 Aug 3;101(31):11257-62. Epub 2004 Jul 21. 10.1073/pnas.0401343101 PubMed 15269344.
Backbone
  Vector backbone: pEGFP
  Backbone manufacturer: Clontech
  Backbone size w/o insert (bp): 4700
  Vector type: Mammalian Expression
Growth in bacteria
  Bacterial resistance: Kanamycin, 50 μg/mL
  Growth temperature: 37°C
  Growth strain: DH5alpha
  Copy number: High Copy
Gene/Insert
  Gene/Insert name: hG9a
  Species: H. sapiens (human)
  Insert size (bp): 3003
  GenBank ID: AAD21812
  Entrez Gene: EHMT2 (a.k.a. BAT8, C6orf30, G9A, GAT8, KMT1C, NG36)
  Promoter: CMV
  Tag / fusion protein: EGFP (N terminal on backbone)
  Cloning method: Restriction Enzyme; 5′ cloning site None (unknown if destroyed); 3′ cloning site None (unknown if destroyed)
  Sequencing primers: 5′ EGFP-C
Terms and licenses: Academic/Nonprofit Terms; Industry Terms: Not Available to Industry
How to cite: pEGFP-hG9a was a gift from Martin Walsh (Addgene plasmid # 33025 ; http://n2t.net/addgene:33025 ; RRID:Addgene_33025)
