[The description below was written by a language model from this plasmid's Addgene catalogue record and pLannotate feature annotations shown in this document.]
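Description:
pEGFP-hG9a is a mammalian expression plasmid built on a Clontech pEGFP backbone (the C-type layout, with the cloning site downstream of the fluorescent protein) that produces human G9a (EHMT2, also called KMT1C or BAT8) fused at its N terminus to EGFP. The sequenced construct is about 7.7 kb. It replicates in E. coli at high copy from a ColE1/pUC-type origin and also carries an f1 origin for single-stranded DNA production. Selection relies on a single Tn5 NeoR/KanR gene placed behind tandem bacterial (bla) and SV40 early promoters and terminated by the HSV TK polyadenylation signal, so the same cassette gives kanamycin resistance in bacteria and G418 resistance in transfected mammalian cells.

The expression unit consists of the human CMV immediate-early enhancer and promoter driving the EGFP coding sequence, followed by a short stretch of residual multiple cloning site that acts as a linker. Next comes a 3,003 bp EHMT2 open reading frame and then the SV40 polyadenylation signal. The annotation tool labels the EHMT2 region as a fragment relative to its reference protein, which suggests the insert does not match the full-length reference isoform. The record does not say which restriction sites were used for cloning.

G9a is a histone lysine methyltransferase that mono- and dimethylates H3K9 in euchromatin, a mark associated with transcriptional repression. The fluorescent fusion allows the protein to be overexpressed and tracked in living or fixed cells, and detected or pulled down through the EGFP moiety. The associated publication concerns recruitment of G9a by the CCAAT displacement protein/cut homolog to repress transcription.
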