Features (pLannotate 1.2.2; 17 found; start..end, strand, type, name):
      2..305     +  enhancer       CMV enhancer: human cytomegalovirus immediate early enhancer
    306..509     +  promoter       CMV promoter: human cytomegalovirus (CMV) immediate early promoter
    554..1270    +  CDS            EGFP: EGFP is a basic (constitutively fluorescent) green fluorescent protein published in 1996, derived from Aequorea victoria. It is reported to be a rapidly-maturing weak dimer with moderate acid sensitivity.
   1271..1306    +  misc_feature   MCS (fragment): multiple cloning site
   1307..4309    +  CDS            EHMT2 (fragment): EHMT2_HUMAN - Also known as BAT8, C6orf30, G9A, KMT1C, NG36. Experimental evidence at protein level: Swiss-Prot protein existence level 1. Histone methyltransferase that specifically mono- and dimethylates 'Lys-9' of histone H3 (H3K9me1 and H3K9me2, respectively) in euchromatin. H3K9me represents a specific tag for epigenetic transcriptional repression by recruiting HP1 proteins to methylated histones. Also mediates monomethylation of 'Lys-56' of histone H3 (H3K56me1) in G1 phase, leading to promote interaction between histone H3 and PCNA and regulating DNA replication. Also weakly methylates
   4313..4349    +  misc_feature   MCS (fragment): multiple cloning site
   4366..4450    +  CDS            large T antigen (fragment): large T antigen from SV40 (simian virus 40)
   4473..4594    +  polyA_signal   SV40 poly(A) signal: SV40 polyadenylation signal
   4628..5056    -  rep_origin     f1 ori (sequence partly withheld): f1 bacteriophage origin of replication; arrow indicates direction of (+) strand synthesis
   5083..5187    +  promoter       AmpR promoter: bla
   5189..5546    +  promoter       SV40 promoter: SV40 enhancer and early promoter
   5581..6375    +  CDS            NeoR/KanR: aminoglycoside phosphotransferase from Tn5; aph(3')-II (or nptII); confers resistance to neomycin, kanamycin, and G418 (Geneticin®)
   6396..6548    +  CDS            ble (fragment): BLE_KLEPN - Experimental evidence at protein level: Swiss-Prot protein existence level 1. Binding protein with a strong affinity to the bleomycin family of antibiotics. Binds to CL990; an antimitotic-antibiotic compound. From Klebsiella pneumoniae.
   6607..6654    +  polyA_signal   HSV TK poly(A) signal: herpes simplex virus thymidine kinase polyadenylation signal (Cole and Stacy, 1985)
   6745..6761    -  polyA_signal   bGH poly(A) signal (fragment): bovine growth hormone polyadenylation signal
   6983..7571    +  rep_origin     ori: high-copy-number ColE1/pMB1/pBR322/pUC origin of replication
   7686..7744    +  enhancer       CMV enhancer (fragment): human cytomegalovirus immediate early enhancer
>Addgene plasmid #33025 | pEGFP-hG9a | addgene full sequence | sequence record 350210 | Addgene NGS Result
GCGTTACATAACTTACGGTAAATGGCCCGCCTGGCTGACCGCCCAACGACCCCCGCCCATTGACGTCAAT
AATGACGTATGTTCCCATAGTAACGCCAATAGGGACTTTCCATTGACGTCAATGGGTGGAGTATTTACGG
TAAACTGCCCACTTGGCAGTACATCAAGTGTATCATATGCCAAGTACGCCCCCTATTGACGTCAATGACG
GTAAATGGCCCGCCTGGCATTATGCCCAGTACATGACCTTATGGGACTTTCCTACTTGGCAGTACATCTA
CGTATTAGTCATCGCTATTACCATGGTGATGCGGTTTTGGCAGTACATCAATGGGCGTGGATAGCGGTTT
GACTCACGGGGATTTCCAAGTCTCCACCCCATTGACGTCAATGGGAGTTTGTTTTGGCACCAAAATCAAC
GGGACTTTCCAAAATGTCGTAACAACTCCGCCCCATTGACGCAAATGGGCGGTAGGCGTGTACGGTGGGA
GGTCTATATAAGCAGAGCTGGTTTAGTGAACCGTCAGATCCGCTAGCGCTACCGGTCGCCACCATGGTGA
GCAAGGGCGAGGAGCTGTTCACCGGGGTGGTGCCCATCCTGGTCGAGCTGGACGGCGACGTAAACGGCCA
CAAGTTCAGCGTGTCCGGCGAGGGCGAGGGCGATGCCACCTACGGCAAGCTGACCCTGAAGTTCATCTGC
ACCACCGGCAAGCTGCCCGTGCCCTGGCCCACCCTCGTGACCACCCTGACCTACGGCGTGCAGTGCTTCA
GCCGCTACCCCGACCACATGAAGCAGCACGACTTCTTCAAGTCCGCCATGCCCGAAGGCTACGTCCAGGA
GCGCACCATCTTCTTCAAGGACGACGGCAACTACAAGACCCGCGCCGAGGTGAAGTTCGAGGGCGACACC
CTGGTGAACCGCATCGAGCTGAAGGGCATCGACTTCAAGGAGGACGGCAACATCCTGGGGCACAAGCTGG
AGTACAACTACAACAGCCACAACGTCTATATCATGGCCGACAAGCAGAAGAACGGCATCAAGGTGAACTT
CAAGATCCGCCACAACATCGAGGACGGCAGCGTGCAGCTCGCCGACCACTACCAGCAGAACACCCCCATC
GGCGACGGCCCCGTGCTGCTGCCCGACAACCACTACCTGAGCACCCAGTCCGCCCTGAGCAAAGACCCCA
ACGAGAAGCGCGATCACATGGTCCTGCTGGAGTTCGTGACCGCCGCCGGGATCACTCTCGGCATGGACGA
GCTGTACAAGTCCGGACTCAGATCTCGAGCTCAAGCTTCGAATTCTATGAGTGATGATGTCCACTCACTG
GGAAAGGTGACCTCAGATCTGGCCAAAAGGAGGAAGCTGAACTCAGGAGGTGGCCTGTCGGAGGAGTTAG
GTTCTGCCCGGCGTTCAGGAGAAGTGACCCTGACGAAAGGGGACCCCGGGTCCCTGGAGGAGTGGGAGAC
GGTGGTGGGTGATGACTTCAGTCTCTACTATGATTCCTACTCTGTGGATGAGCGCGTGGACTCCGACAGC
AAGTCTGAAGTTGAAGCTCTAACTGAACAACTAAGTGAAGAGGAGGAGGAGGAAGAGGAGGAAGAAGAAG
AAGAGGAAGAGGAGGAGGAAGAGGAAGAAGAAGAGGAAGATGAGGAGTCAGGGAATCAGTCAGATAGGAG
TGGTTCCAGTGGCCGGCGCAAGGCCAAGAAGAAATGGCGAAAAGACAGCCCATGGGTGAAGCCGTCTCGG
AAACGGCGCAAGCGGGAGCCTCCGCGGGCCAAGGAGCCACGAGGAGTGAATGGTGTGGGCTCCTCAGGCC
CCAGTGAGTACATGGAGGTCCCTCTGGGGTCCCTGGAGCTGCCCAGCGAGGGGACCCTCTCCCCCAACCA
CGCTGGGGTGTCCAATGACACATCTTCGCTGGAGACAGAGCGAGGGTTTGAGGAGTTGCCCCTGTGCAGC
TGCCGCATGGAGGCACCCAAGATTGACCGCATCAGCGAGAGGGCGGGGCACAAGTGCATGGCCACTGAGA
GTGTGGACGGAGAGCTGTCAGGCTGCAATGCCGCCATCCTCAAGCGGGAGACCATGAGGCCATCCAGCCG
TGTGGCCCTGATGGTGCTCTGTGAGACCCACCGCGCCCGCATGGTCAAACACCACTGCTGCCCGGGCTGC
GGCTACTTCTGCACGGCGGGCACCTTCCTGGAGTGCCACCCTGACTTCCGTGTGGCCCACCGCTTCCACA
AGGCCTGTGTGTCTCAGCTGAATGGGATGGTCTTCTGTCCCCACTGTGGGGAGGATGCTTCTGAAGCTCA
AGAGGTGACCATCCCCCGGGGTGACGGGGTGACCCCACCGGCCGGCACTGCAGCTCCTGCACCCCCACCC
CTGTCCCAGGATGTCCCCGGGAGAGCAGACACTTCTCAGCCCAGTGCCCGGATGCGAGGGCATGGGGAAC
CCCGGCGCCCGCCCTGCGATCCCCTGGCTGACACCATTGACAGCTCAGGGCCCTCCCTGACCCTGCCCAA
TGGGGGCTGCCTTTCAGCCGTGGGGCTGCCACTGGGGCCAGGCCGGGAGGCCCTGGAAAAGGCCCTGGTC
ATCCAGGAGTCAGAGAGGCGGAAGAAGCTCCGTTTCCACCCTCGGCAGTTGTACCTGTCCGTGAAGCAGG
GCGAGCTGCAGAAGGTGATCCTGATGCTGTTGGACAACCTGGACCCCAACTTCCAGAGCGACCAGCAGAG
CAAGCGCACGCCCCTGCATGCAGCCGCCCAGAAGGGCTCCGTGGAGATCTGCCATGTGCTGCTGCAGGCT
GGAGCCAACATAAATGCAGTGGACAAACAGCAGCGGACGCCACTGATGGAGGCCGTGGTGAACAACCACC
TGGAGGTAGCCCGTTACATGGTGCAGCGTGGTGGCTGTGTCTATAGCAAGGAGGAGGACGGTTCCACCTG
CCTCCACCACGCAGCCAAAATCGGGAACTTGGAGATGGTCAGCCTGCTGCTGAGCACAGGACAGGTGGAC
GTCAACGCCCAGGACAGTGGGGGGTGGACGCCCATCATCTGGGCTGCAGAGCACAAGCACATCGAGGTGA
TCCGCATGCTACTGACGCGGGGCGCCGACGTCACCCTCACTGACAACGAGGAGAACATCTGCCTGCACTG
GGCCTCCTTCACGGGCAGCGCCGCCATCGCCGAAGTCCTTCTGAATGCGCGCTGTGACCTCCATGCTGTC
AACTACCATGGGGACACCCCCCTGCACATCGCAGCTCGGGAGAGCTACCATGACTGCGTGCTGTTATTCC
TGTCACGTGGGGCCAACCCTGAGCTGCGGAACAAAGAGGGGGACACAGCATGGGACCTGACTCCCGAGCG
CTCCGACGTGTGGTTTGCGCTTCAACTCAACCGCAAGCTCCGACTTGGGGTGGGAAATCGGGCCATCCGC
ACAGAGAAGATCATCTGCCGGGACGTGGCTCGGGGCTATGAGAACGTGCCCATTCCCTGTGTCAACGGTG
TGGATGGGGAGCCCTGCCCTGAGGATTACAAGTACATCTCAGAGAACTGCGAGACGTCCACCATGAACAT
CGATCGCAACATCACCCACCTGCAGCACTGCACGTGTGTGGACGACTGCTCTAGCTCCAACTGCCTGTGC
GGCCAGCTCAGCATCCGGTGCTGGTATGACAAGGATGGGCGATTGCTCCAGGAATTTAACAAGATTGAGC
CTCCGCTGATTTTCGAGTGTAACCAGGCGTGCTCATGCTGGAGAAACTGCAAGAACCGGGTCGTACAGAG
TGGCATCAAGGTGCGGCTACAGCTCTACCGAACAGCCAAGATGGGCTGGGGGGTCCGCGCCCTGCAGACC
ATCCCACAGGGGACCTTCATCTGCGAGTATGTCGGGGAGCTGATCTCTGATGCTGAGGCTGATGTGAGAG
AGGATGATTCTTACCTCTTCGACTTAGACAACAAGGATGGAGAGGTGTACTGCATAGATGCCCGTTACTA
TGGCAACATCAGCCGCTTCATCAACCACCTGTGTGACCCCAACATCATTCCCGTCCGGGTCTTCATGCTG
CACCAAGACCTGCGATTTCCACGCATCGCCTTCTTCAGTTCCCGAGACATCCGGACTGGGGAGGAGCTAG
GGTTTGACTATGGCGACCGCTTCTGGGACATCAAAAGCAAATATTTCACCTGCCAATGTGGCTCTGAGAA
GTGCAAGCACTCAGCCGAAGCCATTGCCCTGGAGCAGAGCCGTCTGGCCCGCCTGGACCCACACCCTGAG
CTGCTGCCCGAGCTCGGCTCCCTGCCCCCTGTCAACACATGAGAATTCTGCAGTCGACGGTACCGCGGGC
CCGGGATCCACCGGATCTAGATAACTGATCATAATCAGCCATACCACATTTGTAGAGGTTTTACTTGCTT
TAAAAAACCTCCCACACCTCCCCCTGAACCTGAAACATAAAATGAATGCAATTGTTGTTGTTAACTTGTT
TATTGCAGCTTATAATGGTTACAAATAAAGCAATAGCATCACAAATTTCACAAATAAAGCATTTTTTTCA
CTGCATTCTAGTTGTGGTTTGTCCAAACTCATCAATGTATCTTAACGCGTAAATTGTAAGCGTTAATATT
TTGTTAAAATTCGCGTTAAATTTTTGTTAAATCAGCTCATTTTTTAACCAATAGGCCGAAATCGGCAAAA
TCCCTTATAAATCAAAAGAATAGACCGAGATAGGGT
[37 nt withheld, positions 4727-4763]
AAAGAACGTGGACTCCAACGTCAAAGG
[49 nt withheld, positions 4791-4839]
T
[91 nt withheld, positions 4841-4931]
G
[124 nt withheld, positions 4933-5056]
CAGGTGGCACTTTTCGGGGAAATGTGCGCGGAACCCCTATTTGTTTATTTTTCTAAATACATTCAAATAT
GTATCCGCTCATGAGACAATAACCCTGATAAATGCTTCAATAATATTGAAAAAGGAAGAGTCCTGAGGCG
GAAAGAACCAGCTGTGGAATGTGTGTCAGTTAGGGTGTGGAAAGTCCCCAGGCTCCCCAGCAGGCAGAAG
TATGCAAAGCATGCATCTCAATTAGTCAGCAACCAGGTGTGGAAAGTCCCCAGGCTCCCCAGCAGGCAGA
AGTATGCAAAGCATGCATCTCAATTAGTCAGCAACCATAGTCCCGCCCCTAACTCCGCCCATCCCGCCCC
TAACTCCGCCCAGTTCCGCCCATTCTCCGCCCCATGGCTGACTAATTTTTTTTATTTATGCAGAGGCCGA
GGCCGCCTCGGCCTCTGAGCTATTCCAGAAGTAGTGAGGAGGCTTTTTTGGAGGCCTAGGCTTTTGCAAA
GATCGATCAAGAGACAGGATGAGGATCGTTTCGCATGATTGAACAAGATGGATTGCACGCAGGTTCTCCG
GCCGCTTGGGTGGAGAGGCTATTCGGCTATGACTGGGCACAACAGACAATCGGCTGCTCTGATGCCGCCG
TGTTCCGGCTGTCAGCGCAGGGGCGCCCGGTTCTTTTTGTCAAGACCGACCTGTCCGGTGCCCTGAATGA
ACTGCAAGACGAGGCAGCGCGGCTATCGTGGCTGGCCACGACGGGCGTTCCTTGCGCAGCTGTGCTCGAC
GTTGTCACTGAAGCGGGAAGGGACTGGCTGCTATTGGGCGAAGTGCCGGGGCAGGATCTCCTGTCATCTC
ACCTTGCTCCTGCCGAGAAAGTATCCATCATGGCTGATGCAATGCGGCGGCTGCATACGCTTGATCCGGC
TACCTGCCCATTCGACCACCAAGCGAAACATCGCATCGAGCGAGCACGTACTCGGATGGAAGCCGGTCTT
GTCGATCAGGATGATCTGGACGAAGAGCATCAGGGGCTCGCGCCAGCCGAACTGTTCGCCAGGCTCAAGG
CGAGCATGCCCGACGGCGAGGATCTCGTCGTGACCCATGGCGATGCCTGCTTGCCGAATATCATGGTGGA
AAATGGCCGCTTTTCTGGATTCATCGACTGTGGCCGGCTGGGTGTGGCGGACCGCTATCAGGACATAGCG
TTGGCTACCCGTGATATTGCTGAAGAGCTTGGCGGCGAATGGGCTGACCGCTTCCTCGTGCTTTACGGTA
TCGCCGCTCCCGATTCGCAGCGCATCGCCTTCTATCGCCTTCTTGACGAGTTCTTCTGAGCGGGACTCTG
GGGTTCGAAATGACCGACCAAGCGACGCCCAACCTGCCATCACGAGATTTCGATTCCACCGCCGCCTTCT
ATGAAAGGTTGGGCTTCGGAATCGTTTTCCGGGACGCCGGCTGGATGATCCTCCAGCGCGGGGATCTCAT
GCTGGAGTTCTTCGCCCACCCTAGGGGGAGGCTAACTGAAACACGGAAGGAGACAATACCGGAAGGAACC
CGCGCTATGACGGCAATAAAAAGACAGAATAAAACGCACGGTGTTGGGTCGTTTGTTCATAAACGCGGGG
TTCGGTCCCAGGGCTGGCACTCTGTCGATACCCCACCGAGACCCCATTGGGGCCAATACGCCCGCGTTTC
TTCCTTTTCCCCACCCCACCCCCCAAGTTCGGGTGAAGGCCCAGGGCTCGCAGCCAACGTCGGGGCGGCA
GGCCCTGCCATAGCCTCAGGTTACTCATATATACTTTAGATTGATTTAAAACTTCATTTTTAATTTAAAA
GGATCTAGGTGAAGATCCTTTTTGATAATCTCATGACCAAAATCCCTTAACGTGAGTTTTCGTTCCACTG
AGCGTCAGACCCCGTAGAAAAGATCAAAGGATCTTCTTGAGATCCTTTTTTTCTGCGCGTAATCTGCTGC
TTGCAAACAAAAAAACCACCGCTACCAGCGGTGGTTTGTTTGCCGGATCAAGAGCTACCAACTCTTTTTC
CGAAGGTAACTGGCTTCAGCAGAGCGCAGATACCAAATACTGTTCTTCTAGTGTAGCCGTAGTTAGGCCA
CCACTTCAAGAACTCTGTAGCACCGCCTACATACCTCGCTCTGCTAATCCTGTTACCAGTGGCTGCTGCC
AGTGGCGATAAGTCGTGTCTTACCGGGTTGGACTCAAGACGATAGTTACCGGATAAGGCGCAGCGGTCGG
GCTGAACGGGGGGTTCGTGCACACAGCCCAGCTTGGAGCGAACGACCTACACCGAACTGAGATACCTACA
GCGTGAGCTATGAGAAAGCGCCACGCTTCCCGAAGGGAGAAAGGCGGACAGGTATCCGGTAAGCGGCAGG
GTCGGAACAGGAGAGCGCACGAGGGAGCTTCCAGGGGGAAACGCCTGGTATCTTTATAGTCCTGTCGGGT
TTCGCCACCTCTGACTTGAGCGTCGATTTTTGTGATGCTCGTCAGGGGGGCGGAGCCTATGGAAAAACGC
CAGCAACGCGGCCTTTTTACGGTTCCTGGCCTTTTGCTGGCCTTTTGCTCACATGTTCTTTCCTGCGTTA
TCCCCTGATTCTGTGGATAACCGTATTACCGCCATGCATTAGTTATTAATAGTAATCAATTACGGGGTCA
TTAGTTCATAGCCCATATATGGAGTTCC
