>Addgene plasmid #33025 | pEGFP-hG9a | addgene partial sequence | sequence record 41426 | EGFP-C 5'-CATGGTCCTGCTGGAGTTCGTG-3'
TGGCTGGACGAGCTGTCAGTCCGGACTCAGATCTCGAGCTCAAGCTTCGAATTCTATGAGTGATGATGTC
CACTCACTGGGAAAGGTGACCTCAGATCTGGCCAAAAGGAGGAAGCTGAACTCAGGAGGTGGCCTGTCGG
AGGAGTTAGGTTCTGCCCGGCGTTCAGGAGAAGTGACCCTGACGAAAGGGGACCCCGGGTCCCTGGAGGA
GTGGGAGACGGTGGTGGGTGATGACTTCAGTCTCTACTATGATTCCTACTCTGTGGATGAGCGCGTGGAC
TCCGACAGCAAGTCTGAAGTTGAAGCTCTAACTGAACAACTAAGTGAAGAGGAGGAGGAGGAAGAGGAGG
AAGAAGAAGAAGAGGAAGAGGAGGAGGAAGAGGAAGAAGAAGAGGAAGATGAGGAGTCAGGGAATCAGTC
AGATAGGAGTGGTTCCAGTGGCCGGCGCAAGGCCAAGAAGAAATGGCGAAAAGACAGCCCATGGGTGAAG
CCGTCTCGGAAACGGCGCAAGCGGGAGCCTCCGCGGGCCAAGGAGCCACGAGGAGTGAATGGTGTGGGCT
CCTCAGGCCCCAGTGAGTACATGGAGGTCCCTCTGGGGTCCCTGGAGCTGCCCAGCGAGGGGACCCTCTC
CCCCAACCACGCTGGGGTGTCCAATGACACATCTTCGCTGGAGACAGAGCGAGGGTTTGAGGAGTTGCCC
CTGTGCAGCTGCCGCATGGAGGCACCCAAGATTGACCGCATCAGCGAGAGGGCGGGGCACAAGTGCATGG
CCACTGAGAGTGTGGACGGAGAGCTGTCAGGCTGCAATGCCGCCATCCTCAAGCGGGAGACCATGAGGCC
ATCCAGCCGTGTGGCCCTGATGGTGCTCTGTGAGACCCACCGCGCCCGCATGGTCAAACACCACTGCTGC
CCGGGCTGCGGCTACTTCTGCACG
